>Addgene plasmid #107446 | pYES2.1-pomSua1 | depositor full sequence | sequence record 202675 | Full Sequence
AGGGAATATTAAGCTCGCCCTTAAGGGCGAGCTTCGAGGTCACCCATTCGAAGGTAAGCCTATCCCTAAC
CCTCTCCTCGGTCTCGATTCTACGCGTACCGGTCATCATCACCATCACCATTGAGTTTCTAGAGGGCCGC
ATCATGTAATTAGTTATGTCACGCTTACATTCACGCCCTCCCCCCACATCCGCTCTAACCGAAAAGGAAG
GAGTTAGACAACCTGAAGTCTAGGTCCCTATTTATTTTTTTATAGTTATGTTAGTATTAAGAACGTTATT
TATATTTCAAATTTTTCTTTTTTTTCTGTACAGACGCGTGTACGCATGTAACATTATACTGAAAACCTTG
CTTGAGAAGGTTTTGGGACGCTCGAAGGCTTTAATTTGCAAGCTGCGGCCCTGCATTAATGAATCGGCCA
ACGCGCGGGGAGAGGCGGTTTGCGTATTGGGCGCTCTTCCGCTTCCTCGCTCACTGACTCGCTGCGCTCG
GTCGTTCGGCTGCGGCGAGCGGTATCAGCTCACTCAAAGGCGGTAATACGGTTATCCACAGAATCAGGGG
ATAACGCAGGAAAGAACATGTGAGCAAAAGGCCAGCAAAAGCCCAGGAACCGTAAAAAGGCCGCGTTGCT
GGCGTTTTTCCATAGGCTCCGCCCCCCTGACGAGCATCACAAAAATCGACGCTCAAGTCAGAGGTGGCGA
AACCCGACAGGACTATAAAGATACCAGGCGTTTCCCCCTGGAAGCTCCCTCGTGCGCTCTCCTGTTCCGA
CCCTGCCGCTTACCGGATACCTGTCCGCCTTTCTCCCTTCGGGAAGCGTGGCGCTTTCTCATAGCTCACG
CTGTAGGTATCTCAGTTCGGTGTAGGTCGTTCGCTCCAAGCTGGGCTGTGTGCACGAACCCCCCGTTCAG
CCCGACCGCTGCGCCTTATCCGGTAACTATCGTCTTGAGTCCAACCCGGTAAGACACGACTTATCGCCAC
TGGCAGCAGCCACTGGTAACAGGATTAGCAGAGCGAGGTATGTAGGCGGTGCTACAGAGTTCTTGAAGTG
GTGGCCTAACTACGGCTACACTAGAAGGACAGTATTTGGTATCTGCGCTCTGCTGAAGCCAGTTACCTTC
GGAAAAAGAGTTGGTAGCTCTTGATCCGGCAAACAAACCACCGCTGGTAGCGGTGGTTTTTTTGTTTGCA
AGCAGCAGATTACGCGCAGAAAAAAAGGATCTCAAGAAGATCCTTTGATCTTTTCTACGGGGTCTGACGC
TCAGTGGAACGAAAACTCACGTTAAGGGATTTTGGTCATGAGATTATCAAAAAGGATCTTCACCTAGATC
CTTTTAAATTAAAAATGAAGTTTTAAATCAATCTAAAGTATATATGAGTAAACTTGGTCTGACAGTTACC
AATGCTTAATCAGTGAGGCACCTATCTCAGCGATCTGTCTATTTCGTTCATCCATAGTTGCCTGACTCCC
CGTCGTGTAGATAACTACGATACGGGAGCGCTTACCATCTGGCCCCAGTGCTGCAATGATACCGCGAGAC
CCACGCTCACCGGCTCCAGATTTATCAGCAATAAACCAGCCAGCCGGAAGGGCCGAGCGCAGAAGTGGTC
CTGCAACTTTATCCGCCTCCATTCAGTCTATTAATTGTTGCCGGGAAGCTAGAGTAAGTAGTTCGCCAGT
TAATAGTTTGCGCAACGTTGTTGGCATTGCTACAGGCATCGTGGTGTCACTCTCGTCGTTTGGTATGGCT
TCATTCAGCTCCGGTTCCCAACGATCAAGGCGAGTTACATGATCCCCCATGTTGTGCAAAAAAGCGGTTA
GCTCCTTCGGTCCTCCGATCGTTGTCAGAAGTAAGTTGGCCGCAGTGTTATCACTCATGGTTATGGCAGC
ACTGCATAATTCTCTTACTGTCATGCCATCCGTAAGATGCTTTTCTGTGACTGGTGAGTACTCAACCAAG
TCATTCTGAGAATAGTGTATGCGGCGACCGAGTTGCTCTTGCCCGGCGTCAATACGGGATAATAGTGTAT
CACATAGCAGAACTTTAAAAGTGCTCATCATTGGAAAACGTTCTTCGGGGCGAAAACTCTCAAGGATCTT
ACCGCTGTTGAGATCCAGTTCGATGTAACCCACTCGTGCACCCAACTGATCTTCAGCATCTTTTACTTTC
ACCAGCGTTTCTGGGTGAGCAAAAACAGGAAGGCAAAATGCCGCAAAAAAGGGAATAAGGGCGACACGGA
AATGTTGAATACTCATACTCTTCCTTTTTCAATGGGTAATAACTGATATAATTAAATTGAAGCTCTAATT
TGTGAGTTTAGTATACATGCATTTACTTATAATACAGTTTTTTAGTTTTGCTGGCCGCATCTTCTCAAAT
ATGCTTCCCAGCCTGCTTTTCTGTAACGTTCACCCTCTACCTTAGCATCCCTTCCCTTTGCAAATAGTCC
TCTTCCAACAATAATAATGTCAGATCCTGTAGAGACCACATCATCCACGGTTCTATACTGTTGACCCAAT
GCGTCTCCCTTGTCATCTAAACCCACACCGGGTGTCATAATCAACCAATCGTAACCTTCATCTCTTCCAC
CCATGTCTCTTTGAGCAATAAAGCCGATAACAAAATCTTTGTCGCTCTTCGCAATGTCAACAGTACCCTT
AGTATATTCTCCAGTAGATAGGGAGCCCTTGCATGACAATTCTGCTAACATCAAAAGGCCTCTAGGTTCC
TTTGTTACTTCTTCTGCCGCCTGCTTCAAACCGCTAACAATACCTGGGCCCACCACACCGTGTGCATTCG
TAATGTCTGCCCATTCTGCTATTCTGTATACACCCGCAGAGTACTGCAATTTGACTGTATTACCAATGTC
AGCAAATTTTCTGTCTTCGAAGAGTAAAAAATTGTACTTGGCGGATAATGCCTTTAGCGGCTTAACTGTG
CCCTCCATGGAAAAATCAGTCAAGATATCCACATGTGTTTTTAGTAAACAAATTTTGGGACCTAATGCTT
CAACTAACTCCAGTAATTCCTTGGTGGTACGAACATCCAATGAAGCACACAAGTTTGTTTGCTTTTCGTG
CATGATATTAAATAGCTTGGCAGCAACAGGACTAGGATGAGTAGCAGCACGTTCCTTATATGTAGCTTTC
GACATGATTTATCTTCGTTTCCTGCAGGTTTTTGTTCTGTGCAGTTGGGTTAAGAATACTGGGCAATTTC
ATGTTTCTTCAACACTACATATGCGTATATATACCAATCTAAGTCTGTGCTCCTTCCTTCGTTCTTCCTT
CTGTTCGGAGATTACCGAATCAAAAAAATTTCAAAGAAACCGAAATCAAAAAAAAGAATAAAAAAAAAAT
GATGAATTGAATTGAAAAGCTAGCTTATCGATGATAAGCTGTCAAAGATGAGAATTAATTCCACGGACTA
TAGACTATACTAGATACTCCGTCTACTGTACGATACACTTCCGCTCAGGTCCTTGTCCTTTAACGAGGCC
TTACCACTCTTTTGTTACTCTATTGATCCAGCTCAGCAAAGGCAGTGTGATCTAAGATTCTATCTTCGCG
ATGTAGTAAAACTAGCTAGACCGAGAAAGAGACTAGAAATGCAAAAGGCACTTCTACAATGGCTGCCATC
ATTATTATCCGATGTGACGCTGCAGCTTCTCAATGATATTCGAATACGCTTTGAGGAGATACAGCCTAAT
ATCCGACAAACTGTTTTACAGATTTACGATCGTACTTGTTACCCATCATTGAATTTTGAACATCCGAACC
TGGGAGTTTTCCCTGAAACAGATAGTATATTTGAACCTGTATAATAATATATAGTCTAGCGCTTTACGGA
AGACAATGTATGTATTTCGGTTCCTGGAGAAACTATTGCATCTATTGCATAGGTAATCTTGCACGTCGCA
TCCCCGGTTCATTTTCTGCGTTTCCATCTTGCACTTCAATAGCATATCTTTGTTAACGAAGCATCTGTGC
TTCATTTTGTAGAACAAAAATGCAACGCGAGAGCGCTAATTTTTCAAACAAAGAATCTGAGCTGCATTTT
TACAGAACAGAAATGCAACGCGAAAGCGCTATTTTACCAACGAAGAATCTGTGCTTCATTTTTGTAAAAC
AAAAATGCAACGCGACGAGAGCGCTAATTTTTCAAACAAAGAATCTGAGCTGCATTTTTACAGAACAGAA
ATGCAACGCGAGAGCGCTATTTTACCAACAAAGAATCTATACTTCTTTTTTGTTCTACAAAAATGCATCC
CGAGAGCGCTATTTTTCTAACAAAGCATCTTAGATTACTTTTTTTCTCCTTTGTGCGCTCTATAATGCAG
TCTCTTGATAACTTTTTGCACTGTAGGTCCGTTAAGGTTAGAAGAAGGCTACTTTGGTGTCTATTTTCTC
TTCCATAAAAAAAGCCTGACTCCACTTCCCGCGTTTACTGATTACTAGCGAAGCTGCGGGTGCATTTTTT
CAAGATAAAGGCATCCCCGATTATATTCTATACCGATGTGGATTGCGCATACTTTGTGAACAGAAAGTGA
TAGCGTTGATGATTCTTCATTGGTCAGAAAATTATGAACGGTTTCTTCTATTTTGTCTCTATATACTACG
TATAGGAAATGTTTACATTTTCGTATTGTTTTCGATTCACTCTATGAATAGTTCTTACTACAATTTTTTT
GTCTAAAGAGTAATACTAGAGATAAACATAAAAAATGTAGAGGTCGAGTTTAGATGCAAGTTCAAGGAGC
GAAAGGTGGATGGGTAGGTTATATAGGGATATAGCACAGAGATATATAGCAAAGAGATACTTTTGAGCAA
TGTTTGTGGAAGCGGTATTCGCAATGGGAAGCTCC
[37 nt withheld, positions 4866-4902]
A
[37 nt withheld, positions 4904-4940]
ATTTTGTTAAAATTCGCGTTAAATTTTTGTTAAATCAGCTCATTTTTTAACGAATAGCCCGAAATCGGCA
AAATCCCTTATAAATCAAAAGAATAGACCGAGATAGGGTTGAGTGTTGTTCCAGTTTCCAACAAGAGTCC
ACTATTAAAGAACGTGGACTCCAACGTCAAAGGGCGAAAAAGG
[39 nt withheld, positions 5124-5162]
T
[35 nt withheld, positions 5164-5198]
GTAAATCGGAAGGGTAAACGGATGCCCCCATTTAGAGCTTGACGGGGAAAGCCGGCG
[41 nt withheld, positions 5256-5296]
GGCTAGGGCGGTGGGAAGTGTAGGGGTCACGCTGGGCGTAACCACCACACCCGCCGCGCTTAATGGGGCG
CTACAGGGCGCGTGGGGATGATCCACTAGTACGGATTAGAAGCCGCCGAGCGGGTGACAGCCCTCCGAAG
GAAGACTCTCCTCCGTGCGTCCTCGTCTTCACCGGTCGCGTTCCTGAAACGCAGATGTGCCTCGCGCCGC
ACTGCTCCGAACAATAAAGATTCTACAATACTAGCTTTTATGGTTATGAAGAGGAAAAATTGGCAGTAAC
CTGGCCCCACAAACCTTCAAATGAACGAATCAAATTAACAACCATAGGATGATAATGCGATTAGTTTTTT
AGCCTTATTTCTGGGGTAATTAATCAGCGAAGCGATGATTTTTGATCTATTAACAGATATATAAATGCAA
AAACTGCATAACCACTTTAACTAATACTTTCAACATTTTCGGTTTGTATTACTTCTTATTCAAATGTAAT
AAAAGTATCAACAAAAAATTGTTAATATACCTCTATACTTTAACGTCAAGGAGAAAAAACCCCGGATCGG
ACTACTAGCAGCTGTAATACGACTCACTATATGACTAAAGCTTTGTTGAAAGATCTTAACGCCAGAGATG
CTCCTCTGAGAGAACAACTGGAACAGGAGGCTACTAGCCTTCCCAAAATTGTACTATCGGAACGTCAGTT
TTGCGATGTGGAACTCATTTTGAACGGAGGTTTCAGTCCATTAGACGGATTCATGAACCAAAAGGATTAT
TTGAATGTCGTCGAGAATTTGCGTCTCAGCACTGGCGAGGTCTTTCCCATCCCTATCACCTTGGACCTCA
ATGAATCGCAGGCCGATTCTTTGAAGGCCGGTGATCGTGTTGCATTATTAGATCCTAGGGATGGGCAAAC
TGTTATTGCCATTTTGACTGTTGAGGACAAGTATACCCCAGATAAGGCGAACGAAGCTGAAAAGGTATTT
GGTGCTAATGATCGCGCCCACCCTGCCGTCGACTACTTGTTTGGTCGTGCTGGAAATGTGTATGTTGGTG
GTAAACTTCAAGCCGTTACTCCTATTCGCCATTTCGATTTCGTAGAGTACCGCTACTCACCTGCTCAACT
TCGCTCTGACTTCCAGCGTAACAACTGGAATCGCGTCGTTGCTTTCCAAACCCGTAATCCCATGCATCGC
GCCCATCGTGAGCTTACCGTCCGTGCTGCTAAGCAACACGGTGCCCGTGTGCTCATTCACCCTGTCGTCG
GTATGACCAAGCCTGGTGATATCGATCACTTCACCCGTGTGCGTGTTTACGAGGCTATTCTCCAACGCTA
TCCTAAGGGTTCCGCCAAGCTCTCTCTTCTTCCCTTAGCCATGCGTATGGCTGGTCCTCGTGAAGCTTTA
TGGCACGCCATCATTCGTAAGAACTACGGTGCTTCTCATTTCATCATTGGTCGTGATCATGCTGGTCCTG
GTAAGAACAGTCAAGGCGAGGATTTTTATGGTCCTTACGATGCTCAGTACCTTGTTGAACAATACGCTCA
GGAAATCGGTATCACCATTGTTCCTTTCCAAATGATGACTTACCTTCCTGATGAGGACATCTACAAGCCA
GTTGACAAAGTCGAACCCGGTACCCGTACTTTGAACATCAGTGGTACTGAACTTCGTCGCCGTCTTCGCG
TCGGTGCCAACATCCCTGAGTGGTTCTCTTATCCAGAGGTTGTCGCTATTTTACGTCAATCCTATCCTCC
CAAATACTCTCAAGGATTTGTTTTGGCTGTTCCTGCCACCTCCGATAAACTTCTCCCCAGCGCTCTAGTT
TCAGCCTTGAACGAGGATGGTCGCCGCCATGTCACTCTTTTACCTCGCTTAGATGCTATTTCAGTGTTTT
ACGCCCAAGAATTGCAACGTGCTGGTGCTGCCGTTGTTGTTTCTCTGGCTGATGCTGATGCATCTGTTAA
AGTACCTGCTGAGTGGACTACCGTAAACATCAAGCCCAAAGACTCTGTTTCTGAGGTTACTTTTGCTGTC
CTTTCACAATTGTCTGACGAAGGCTATCTT
Features (pLannotate 1.2.2; 14 found; start..end, strand, type, name):
     53..94      +  CDS            V5 tag: epitope tag from simian virus 5
    142..389     +  terminator     CYC1 terminator: S. cerevisiae CYC1; transcription terminator for CYC1
    401..454     -  CDS            lacI (fragment): lac repressor; lacI; The lac repressor binds to the lac operator to inhibit transcription in E. coli. This inhibition can be relieved by adding lactose or isopropyl-β-D-thiogalactopyranoside (IPTG).
    637..1225    -  rep_origin     ori: high-copy-number ColE1/pMB1/pBR322/pUC origin of replication
   1396..2256    -  CDS            AmpR: β-lactamase; bla; confers resistance to ampicillin, carbenicillin, and related antibiotics
   2257..2273    -  promoter       AmpR promoter (fragment): bla
   2352..3155    -  CDS            URA3: orotidine-5'-phosphate decarboxylase, required for uracil biosynthesis; S. cerevisiae URA3; yeast auxotrophic marker, counterselectable with 5-fluoroorotic acid (5-FOA)
   3156..3371    -  promoter       URA3 promoter: S. cerevisiae URA3
   3396..3821    +  CDS            RAF1 (fragment): RAF_YEAST - Experimental evidence at transcript level: Swiss-Prot protein existence level 2. Antagonizes transcriptional repression of recombinase FLP by REP1-REP2. May play a role in plasmid partitioning. From Saccharomyces cerevisiae (strain ATCC 204508 / S288c) (Baker's yeast).
   3975..4855    -  rep_origin     2μ ori: yeast 2μ plasmid origin of replication
   4924..5379    -  rep_origin     f1 ori (sequence partly withheld): f1 bacteriophage origin of replication; arrow indicates direction of (+) strand synthesis
   5398..5839    +  promoter       GAL1 promoter: S. cerevisiae GAL1; inducible promoter, regulated by Gal4
   5871..5887    +  promoter       T7 promoter (fragment): promoter for bacteriophage T7 RNA polymerase
   5887..7356    +  CDS            sua1: MET3_SCHPO - Also known as asp1, met3. Experimental evidence at protein level: Swiss-Prot protein existence level 1. Catalyzes the first intracellular reaction of sulfate assimilation, forming adenosine-5'-phosphosulfate (APS) from inorganic sulfate and ATP. Plays an important role in sulfate activation as a component of the biosynthesis pathway of sulfur-containing amino acids. From Schizosaccharomyces pombe (strain 972 / ATCC 24843) (Fission yeast).
