>Addgene plasmid #107446 | pYES2.1-pomSua1 | addgene full sequence | sequence record 224186 | Addgene NGS Result
ATTGTCTGACGAAGGCTATCTTAAGGGCGAGCTTCGAGGTCACCCATTCGAAGGTAAGCCTATCCCTAAC
CCTCTCCTCGGTCTCGATTCTACGCGTACCGGTCATCATCACCATCACCATTGAGTTTCTAGAGGGCCGC
ATCATGTAATTAGTTATGTCACGCTTACATTCACGCCCTCCCCCCACATCCGCTCTAACCGAAAAGGAAG
GAGTTAGACAACCTGAAGTCTAGGTCCCTATTTATTTTTTTATAGTTATGTTAGTATTAAGAACGTTATT
TATATTTCAAATTTTTCTTTTTTTTCTGTACAGACGCGTGTACGCATGTAACATTATACTGAAAACCTTG
CTTGAGAAGGTTTTGGGACGCTCGAAGGCTTTAATTTGCAAGCTGCGGCCCTGCATTAATGAATCGGCCA
ACGCGCGGGGAGAGGCGGTTTGCGTATTGGGCGCTCTTCCGCTTCCTCGCTCACTGACTCGCTGCGCTCG
GTCGTTCGGCTGCGGCGAGCGGTATCAGCTCACTCAAAGGCGGTAATACGGTTATCCACAGAATCAGGGG
ATAACGCAGGAAAGAACATGTGAGCAAAAGGCCAGCAAAAGGCCAGGAACCGTAAAAAGGCCGCGTTGCT
GGCGTTTTTCCATAGGCTCCGCCCCCCTGACGAGCATCACAAAAATCGACGCTCAAGTCAGAGGTGGCGA
AACCCGACAGGACTATAAAGATACCAGGCGTTTCCCCCTGGAAGCTCCCTCGTGCGCTCTCCTGTTCCGA
CCCTGCCGCTTACCGGATACCTGTCCGCCTTTCTCCCTTCGGGAAGCGTGGCGCTTTCTCATAGCTCACG
CTGTAGGTATCTCAGTTCGGTGTAGGTCGTTCGCTCCAAGCTGGGCTGTGTGCACGAACCCCCCGTTCAG
CCCGACCGCTGCGCCTTATCCGGTAACTATCGTCTTGAGTCCAACCCGGTAAGACACGACTTATCGCCAC
TGGCAGCAGCCACTGGTAACAGGATTAGCAGAGCGAGGTATGTAGGCGGTGCTACAGAGTTCTTGAAGTG
GTGGCCTAACTACGGCTACACTAGAAGAACAGTATTTGGTATCTGCGCTCTGCTGAAGCCAGTTACCTTC
GGAAAAAGAGTTGGTAGCTCTTGATCCGGCAAACAAACCACCGCTGGTAGCGGTGGTTTTTTTGTTTGCA
AGCAGCAGATTACGCGCAGAAAAAAAGGATCTCAAGAAGATCCTTTGATCTTTTCTACGGGGTCTGACGC
TCAGTGGAACGAAAACTCACGTTAAGGGATTTTGGTCATGAGATTATCAAAAAGGATCTTCACCTAGATC
CTTTTAAATTAAAAATGAAGTTTTAAATCAATCTAAAGTATATATGAGTAAACTTGGTCTGACAGTTACC
AATGCTTAATCAGTGAGGCACCTATCTCAGCGATCTGTCTATTTCGTTCATCCATAGTTGCCTGACTCCC
CGTCGTGTAGATAACTACGATACGGGAGGGCTTACCATCTGGCCCCAGTGCTGCAATGATACCGCGAGAC
CCACGCTCACCGGCTCCAGATTTATCAGCAATAAACCAGCCAGCCGGAAGGGCCGAGCGCAGAAGTGGTC
CTGCAACTTTATCCGCCTCCATCCAGTCTATTAATTGTTGCCGGGAAGCTAGAGTAAGTAGTTCGCCAGT
TAATAGTTTGCGCAACGTTGTTGCCATTGCTACAGGCATCGTGGTGTCACGCTCGTCGTTTGGTATGGCT
TCATTCAGCTCCGGTTCCCAACGATCAAGGCGAGTTACATGATCCCCCATGTTGTGCAAAAAAGCGGTTA
GCTCCTTCGGTCCTCCGATCGTTGTCAGAAGTAAGTTGGCCGCAGTGTTATCACTCATGGTTATGGCAGC
ACTGCATAATTCTCTTACTGTCATGCCATCCGTAAGATGCTTTTCTGTGACTGGTGAGTACTCAACCAAG
TCATTCTGAGAATAGTGTATGCGGCGACCGAGTTGCTCTTGCCCGGCGTCAATACGGGATAATACCGCGC
CACATAGCAGAACTTTAAAAGTGCTCATCATTGGAAAACGTTCTTCGGGGCGAAAACTCTCAAGGATCTT
ACCGCTGTTGAGATCCAGTTCGATGTAACCCACTCGTGCACCCAACTGATCTTCAGCATCTTTTACTTTC
ACCAGCGTTTCTGGGTGAGCAAAAACAGGAAGGCAAAATGCCGCAAAAAAGGGAATAAGGGCGACACGGA
AATGTTGAATACTCATACTCTTCCTTTTTCAATGGGTAATAACTGATATAATTAAATTGAAGCTCTAATT
TGTGAGTTTAGTATACATGCATTTACTTATAATACAGTTTTTTAGTTTTGCTGGCCGCATCTTCTCAAAT
ATGCTTCCCAGCCTGCTTTTCTGTAACGTTCACCCTCTACCTTAGCATCCCTTCCCTTTGCAAATAGTCC
TCTTCCAACAATAATAATGTCAGATCCTGTAGAGACCACATCATCCACGGTTCTATACTGTTGACCCAAT
GCGTCTCCCTTGTCATCTAAACCCACACCGGGTGTCATAATCAACCAATCGTAACCTTCATCTCTTCCAC
CCATGTCTCTTTGAGCAATAAAGCCGATAACAAAATCTTTGTCGCTCTTCGCAATGTCAACAGTACCCTT
AGTATATTCTCCAGTAGATAGGGAGCCCTTGCATGACAATTCTGCTAACATCAAAAGGCCTCTAGGTTCC
TTTGTTACTTCTTCTGCCGCCTGCTTCAAACCGCTAACAATACCTGGGCCCACCACACCGTGTGCATTCG
TAATGTCTGCCCATTCTGCTATTCTGTATACACCCGCAGAGTACTGCAATTTGACTGTATTACCAATGTC
AGCAAATTTTCTGTCTTCGAAGAGTAAAAAATTGTACTTGGCGGATAATGCCTTTAGCGGCTTAACTGTG
CCCTCCATGGAAAAATCAGTCAAGATATCCACATGTGTTTTTAGTAAACAAATTTTGGGACCTAATGCTT
CAACTAACTCCAGTAATTCCTTGGTGGTACGAACATCCAATGAAGCACACAAGTTTGTTTGCTTTTCGTG
CATGATATTAAATAGCTTGGCAGCAACAGGACTAGGATGAGTAGCAGCACGTTCCTTATATGTAGCTTTC
GACATGATTTATCTTCGTTTCCTGCAGGTTTTTGTTCTGTGCAGTTGGGTTAAGAATACTGGGCAATTTC
ATGTTTCTTCAACACTACATATGCGTATATATACCAATCTAAGTCTGTGCTCCTTCCTTCGTTCTTCCTT
CTGTTCGGAGATTACCGAATCAAAAAAATTTCAAGGAAACCGAAATCAAAAAAAAGAATAAAAAAAAAAT
GATGAATTGAAAAGCTAGCTTATCGATGATAAGCTGTCAAACATGAGAATTAATTCCACGGACTATAGAC
TATACCTAGTATACTCCGTCTACTGTACGATACACTTCCGCTCAGGTCCTTGTCCTTTAACGAGGCCTTA
CCACTCTTTTGTTACTCTATTGATCCAGCTCAGCAAAGGCAGTGTGATCTAAGATTCTATCTTCGCGATG
TAGTAAAACTAGCTAGACCGAGAAAGAGACTAGAAATGCAAAAGGCACTTCTACAATGGCTGCCATCATT
ATTATCCGATGTGACGCTGCAGCTTCTCAATGATATTCGAATACGCTTTGAGGAGATACAGCCTAATATC
CGACAAACTGTTTTACAGATTTACGATCGTACTTGTTACCCATCATTGAATTTTGAACATCCGAACCTGG
GAGTTTTCCCTGAAACAGATAGTATATTTGAACCTGTATAATAATATATAGTCTAGCGCTTTACGGAAGA
CAATGTATGTATTTCGGTTCCTGGAGAAACTATTGCATCTATTGCATAGGTAATCTTGCACGTCGCATCC
CCGGTTCATTTTCTGCGTTTCCATCTTGCACTTCAATAGCATATCTTTGTTAACGAAGCATCTGTGCTTC
ATTTTGTAGAACAAAAATGCAACGCGAGAGCGCTAATTTTTCAAACAAAGAATCTGAGCTGCATTTTTAC
AGAACAGAAATGCAACGCGAAAGCGCTATTTTACCAACGAAGAATCTGTGCTTCATTTTTGTAAAACAAA
AATGCAACGCGAGAGCGCTAATTTTTCAAACAAAGAATCTGAGCTGCATTTTTACAGAACAGAAATGCAA
CGCGAGAGCGCTATTTTACCAACAAAGAATCTATACTTCTTTTTTGTTCTACAAAAATGCATCCCGAGAG
CGCTATTTTTCTAACAAAGCATCTTAGATTACTTTTTTTCTCCTTTGTGCGCTCTATAATGCAGTCTCTT
GATAACTTTTTGCACTGTAGGTCCGTTAAGGTTAGAAGAAGGCTACTTTGGTGTCTATTTTCTCTTCCAT
AAAAAAAGCCTGACTCCACTTCCCGCGTTTACTGATTACTAGCGAAGCTGCGGGTGCATTTTTTCAAGAT
AAAGGCATCCCCGATTATATTCTATACCGATGTGGATTGCGCATACTTTGTGAACAGAAAGTGATAGCGT
TGATGATTCTTCATTGGTCAGAAAATTATGAACGGTTTCTTCTATTTTGTCTCTATATACTACGTATAGG
AAATGTTTACATTTTCGTATTGTTTTCGATTCACTCTATGAATAGTTCTTACTACAATTTTTTTGTCTAA
AGAGTAATACTAGAGATAAACATAAAAAATGTAGAGGTCGAGTTTAGATGCAAGTTCAAGGAGCGAAAGG
TGGATGGGTAGGTTATATAGGGATATAGCACAGAGATATATAGCAAAGAGATACTTTTGAGCAATGTTTG
TGGAAGCGGTATTCGCAATGGGAAGCTCC
[37 nt withheld, positions 4860-4896]
AGATTGTATAAGCAAATATTTAAATTGTAAGCGTTAATATTTTGTTAAAATTCGCGTTAAATTTTTGTTA
AATCAGCTCATTTTTTAACCAATAGGCCGAAATCGGCAAAATCCCTTATAAATCAAAAGAATAGACCGAG
ATAGGGT
[37 nt withheld, positions 5044-5080]
AAAGAACGTGGACTCCAACGTCAAAGG
[49 nt withheld, positions 5108-5156]
T
[91 nt withheld, positions 5158-5248]
G
[124 nt withheld, positions 5250-5373]
GGGGATCGATCCACTAGTCCACGGATTAGAAGCCGCCGAGCGGGTGACAGCCCTCCGAAGGAAGACTCTC
CTCCGTGCGTCCTCGTCTTCACCGGTCGCGTTCCTGAAACGCAGATGTGCCTCGCGCCGCACTGCTCCGA
ACAATAAAGATTCTACAATACTAGCTTTTATGGTTATGAAGAGGAAAAATTGGCAGTAACCTGGCCCCAC
AAACCTTCAAATGAACGAATCAAATTAACAACCATAGGATGATAATGCGATTAGTTTTTTAGCCTTATTT
CTGGGGTAATTAATCAGCGAAGCGATGATTTTTGATCTATTAACAGATATATAAATGCAAAAACTGCATA
ACCACTTTAACTAATACTTTCAACATTTTCGGTTTGTATTACTTCTTATTCAAATGTAATAAAAGTATCA
ACAAAAAATTGTTAATATACCTCTATACTTTAACGTCAAGGAGAAAAAACCCCGGATCGGACTACTAGCA
GCTGTAATACGACTCACTATAGGGAATATTAAGCTCGCCCTTATGACTAAAGCTTTGTTGAAAGATCTTA
ACGCCAGAGATGCTCCTCTGAGAGAACAACTGGAACAGGAGGCTACTAGCCTTCCCAAAATTGTACTATC
GGAACGTCAGTTTTGCGATGTGGAACTTATTTTGAACGGAGGTTTCAGTCCATTAGACGGATTCATGAAC
CAAAAGGATTATTTGAATGTCGTCGAGAATTTGCGTCTCAGCACTGGCGAGGTCTTTCCCATCCCTATCA
CCTTGGACCTCAATGAATCGCAGGCCGATTCTTTGAAGGCCGGTGATCGTGTTGCATTATTAGATCCTAG
GGATGGGCAAACTGTTATTGCCATTTTGGCTGTTGAGGACAAGTATACCCCAGATAAGGCGAACGAAGCT
GAAAAGGTATTTGGTGCTAATGATCGCGCCCACCCTGCCGTCGACTACTTGTTTGGTCGTGCTGGAAATG
TGTATGTTGGTGGTAAACTTCAAGCCGTTACTCCTATTCGCCATTTCGATTTCGTAGAGTACCGCTACTC
ACCTGCTCAACTTCGCTCTGACTTCCAGCGTAACAACTGGAATCGCGTCGTTGCTTTCCAAACCCGTAAT
CCCATGCATCGCGCCCATCGTGAGCTTACCGTCCGTGCTGCTAAGCAACACGGTGCCCGTGTGCTCATTC
ACCCTGTCGTCGGTATGACCAAGCCTGGTGATATCGATCACTTCACCCGTGTGCGTGTTTACGAGGCTAT
TCTCCAACGCTATCCTAAGGGTTCCGCCAAGCTCTCTCTTCTTCCCTTAGCCATGCGTATGGCTGGTCCT
CGTGAAGCTTTATGGCACGCCATCATTCGTAAGAACTACGGTGCTTCTCATTTCATCATTGGTCGTGATC
ATGCTGGTCCTGGTAAGAACAGTCAAGGCGAGGATTTTTATGGTCCTTACGATGCTCAGTACCTTGTTGA
ACAATACGCTCAGGAAATCGGTATCACCATTGTTCCTTTCCAAATGATGACTTACCTTCCTGATGAGGAC
ATCTACAAGCCAGTTGACAAAGTCGAACCCGGTACCCGTACTTTGAACATCAGTGGTACTGAACTTCGTC
GCCGTCTTCGCGTCGGTGCCAACATCCCTGAGTGGTTCTCTTATCCAGAGGTTGTCGCTATTTTACGTCA
ATCCTATCCTCCCAAATACTCTCAAGGATTTGTTTTGGCTGTTCCTGCCACCTCCGATAAACTTCTCCCC
AGCGCTCTAGTTTCAGCCTTGAACGAGGATGGTCGCCGCCATGTCACTCTTTTACCTCGCTTAGATGCTA
TTTCAGTGTTTTACGCCCAAGAATTGCAACGTGCTGGTGCTGCCGTTGTTGTTTCTCTGGCTGATGCTGA
TGCATCTGTTAAAGTACCTGCTGAGTGGACTACCGTAAACATCAAGCCCAAAGACTCTGTTTCCGAGGTT
ACTTTTGCTGTCCTTTCACA
Features (pLannotate 1.2.2; 15 found; start..end, strand, type, name):
     53..94      +  CDS            V5 tag: epitope tag from simian virus 5
    142..389     +  terminator     CYC1 terminator: S. cerevisiae CYC1; transcription terminator for CYC1
    401..454     -  CDS            lacI (fragment): lac repressor; lacI; The lac repressor binds to the lac operator to inhibit transcription in E. coli. This inhibition can be relieved by adding lactose or isopropyl-β-D-thiogalactopyranoside (IPTG).
    637..1225    -  rep_origin     ori: high-copy-number ColE1/pMB1/pBR322/pUC origin of replication
   1396..2256    -  CDS            AmpR: β-lactamase; bla; confers resistance to ampicillin, carbenicillin, and related antibiotics
   2257..2273    -  promoter       AmpR promoter (fragment): bla
   2352..3155    -  CDS            URA3: orotidine-5'-phosphate decarboxylase, required for uracil biosynthesis; S. cerevisiae URA3; yeast auxotrophic marker, counterselectable with 5-fluoroorotic acid (5-FOA)
   3156..3371    -  promoter       URA3 promoter: S. cerevisiae URA3
   3377..3400    -  promoter       tet promoter (fragment): E. coli promoter for tetracycline efflux protein gene
   3438..3818    +  CDS            RAF1 (fragment): RAF_YEAST - Experimental evidence at transcript level: Swiss-Prot protein existence level 2. Antagonizes transcriptional repression of recombinase FLP by REP1-REP2. May play a role in plasmid partitioning. From Saccharomyces cerevisiae (strain ATCC 204508 / S288c) (Baker's yeast).
   3972..4849    -  rep_origin     2μ ori: yeast 2μ plasmid origin of replication
   4945..5373    -  rep_origin     f1 ori (sequence partly withheld): f1 bacteriophage origin of replication; arrow indicates direction of (+) strand synthesis
   5395..5836    +  promoter       GAL1 promoter: S. cerevisiae GAL1; inducible promoter, regulated by Gal4
   5868..5886    +  promoter       T7 promoter: promoter for bacteriophage T7 RNA polymerase
   5906..22      +  CDS            sua1 (across the origin): MET3_SCHPO - Also known as asp1, met3. Experimental evidence at protein level: Swiss-Prot protein existence level 1. Catalyzes the first intracellular reaction of sulfate assimilation, forming adenosine-5'-phosphosulfate (APS) from inorganic sulfate and ATP. Plays an important role in sulfate activation as a component of the biosynthesis pathway of sulfur-containing amino acids. From Schizosaccharomyces pombe (strain 972 / ATCC 24843) (Fission yeast).
