[The description below was written by a language model from this plasmid's Addgene catalogue record and pLannotate feature annotations shown in this document.]
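Description:
pYES2.1-pomSua1 is a yeast expression plasmid built on the Invitrogen pYES2.1 backbone for galactose-inducible overexpression of a fission yeast protein in Saccharomyces cerevisiae. It is an E. coli–yeast shuttle vector. In bacteria it replicates at high copy from a ColE1/pUC-type origin and is selected through the β-lactamase gene (ampicillin resistance). In yeast it is maintained as an episome by the 2μ origin, with flanking 2μ-derived sequence annotated as a RAF1 fragment, and is selected by URA3 complementation of uracil auxotrophy, a marker that can also be counterselected with 5-FOA. An f1 origin is present for single-stranded DNA production.

The insert, introduced by TOPO cloning, is the roughly 1.5 kb Schizosaccharomyces pombe sua1 coding sequence. It encodes the enzyme that forms adenosine-5'-phosphosulfate from sulfate and ATP, the first step of sulfate assimilation toward sulfur-containing amino acids, and it is the homologue of S. cerevisiae MET3. It sits downstream of the Gal4-regulated GAL1 promoter, with a T7 promoter just upstream of the insert, and is fused at its C terminus to a V5 epitope and His tag, followed by the CYC1 terminator. The feature tables annotate the V5 tag but not the His tag, which is listed only in the catalogue fields.

The two sequence records, the depositor's sequence and the repository's sequencing result, differ by only a few nucleotides in length and carry essentially the same features. Repository sequencing found a T113A variant in sua1; the depositor reports that the plasmid still works in complementation assays, so function appears unaffected. The associated publication describes a functional genomics research project in an introductory laboratory course.
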