Addgene plasmid #107446: pYES2.1-pomSua1
Purpose: Overexpression of MET fusion protein in S. cerevisiae
Depositing lab: Clare O'Connor. Depositing organization: Boston College. Publication: Pathways over Time: Functional Genomics Research in an Introductory Laboratory Course. Reeves TD, Warner DM, Ludlow LH, O'Connor CM. CBE Life Sci Educ. 2018 Spring;17(1). pii: 17/1/ar1. doi: 10.1187/cbe.17-01-0012. PubMed 29326101.
Backbone
  Vector backbone: pYES2.1
  Backbone manufacturer: Invitrogen
  Backbone size w/o insert (bp): 5886
  Vector type: Yeast Expression
  Selectable markers: URA3
Growth in bacteria
  Bacterial resistance: Ampicillin, 100 μg/mL
  Growth temperature: 37°C
  Growth strain: DH5alpha
  Copy number: High Copy
Gene/Insert
  Gene/Insert name: Sua1
  Species: S. pombe (fission yeast)
  Insert size (bp): 1470
  Mutation: See depositor comments below.
  Promoter: GAL1
  Tag / fusion protein: V5-His (C terminal on insert)
  Cloning method: TOPO Cloning
  Sequencing primers: 5′ AATATACCTCTATACTTTAACGTC; 3′ ACCGAGGAGAGGGTTAGGGAT
Terms and licenses: Academic/Nonprofit Terms; Industry Terms: Not Available to Industry
Depositor comments: S. pombe Sua1 gene is homologous to the S. cerevisiae MET3 gene Addgene NGS results found an T113A variant in the Sua1 gene. The plasmid functions in complementation assays, and thus the variant does not appear to affect gene function.
How to cite: pYES2.1-pomSua1 was a gift from Clare O'Connor (Addgene plasmid # 107446 ; http://n2t.net/addgene:107446 ; RRID:Addgene_107446)
