>Addgene plasmid #107446 | pYES2.1-pomSua1 | depositor partial sequence | sequence record 202676 | Coding sequence for S. pombe Sua1 gene (without the stop codon)
ATGACTAAAGCTTTGTTGAAAGATCTTAACGCCAGAGATGCTCCTCTGAGAGAACAACTGGAACAGGAGG
CTACTAGCCTTCCCAAAATTGTACTATCGGAACGTCAGTTTTGCGATGTGGAACTCATTTTGAACGGAGG
TTTCAGTCCATTAGACGGATTCATGAACCAAAAGGATTATTTGAATGTCGTCGAGAATTTGCGTCTCAGC
ACTGGCGAGGTCTTTCCCATCCCTATCACCTTGGACCTCAATGAATCGCAGGCCGATTCTTTGAAGGCCG
GTGATCGTGTTGCATTATTAGATCCTAGGGATGGGCAAACTGTTATTGCCATTTTGACTGTTGAGGACAA
GTATACCCCAGATAAGGCGAACGAAGCTGAAAAGGTATTTGGTGCTAATGATCGCGCCCACCCTGCCGTC
GACTACTTGTTTGGTCGTGCTGGAAATGTGTATGTTGGTGGTAAACTTCAAGCCGTTACTCCTATTCGCC
ATTTCGATTTCGTAGAGTACCGCTACTCACCTGCTCAACTTCGCTCTGACTTCCAGCGTAACAACTGGAA
TCGCGTCGTTGCTTTCCAAACCCGTAATCCCATGCATCGCGCCCATCGTGAGCTTACCGTCCGTGCTGCT
AAGCAACACGGTGCCCGTGTGCTCATTCACCCTGTCGTCGGTATGACCAAGCCTGGTGATATCGATCACT
TCACCCGTGTGCGTGTTTACGAGGCTATTCTCCAACGCTATCCTAAGGGTTCCGCCAAGCTCTCTCTTCT
TCCCTTAGCCATGCGTATGGCTGGTCCTCGTGAAGCTTTATGGCACGCCATCATTCGTAAGAACTACGGT
GCTTCTCATTTCATCATTGGTCGTGATCATGCTGGTCCTGGTAAGAACAGTCAAGGCGAGGATTTTTATG
GTCCTTACGATGCTCAGTACCTTGTTGAACAATACGCTCAGGAAATCGGTATCACCATTGTTCCTTTCCA
AATGATGACTTACCTTCCTGATGAGGACATCTACAAGCCAGTTGACAAAGTCGAACCCGGTACCCGTACT
TTGAACATCAGTGGTACTGAACTTCGTCGCCGTCTTCGCGTCGGTGCCAACATCCCTGAGTGGTTCTCTT
ATCCAGAGGTTGTCGCTATTTTACGTCAATCCTATCCTCCCAAATACTCTCAAGGATTTGTTTTGGCTGT
TCCTGCCACCTCCGATAAACTTCTCCCCAGCGCTCTAGTTTCAGCCTTGAACGAGGATGGTCGCCGCCAT
GTCACTCTTTTACCTCGCTTAGATGCTATTTCAGTGTTTTACGCCCAAGAATTGCAACGTGCTGGTGCTG
CCGTTGTTGTTTCTCTGGCTGATGCTGATGCATCTGTTAAAGTACCTGCTGAGTGGACTACCGTAAACAT
CAAGCCCAAAGACTCTGTTTCTGAGGTTACTTTTGCTGTCCTTTCACAATTGTCTGACGAAGGCTATCTT
